Addgene plasmid #196061: TRUPATH Triple Ga12
Purpose: Encodes a G alpha subunit (GNA12) with RLuc8, a G gamma subunit (GNG9) with GFP2 and a G beta subunit (GNB3) as optimal components of a BRET2 biosensor for studying heterotrimeric G proteins
Depositing lab: Justin English. Publication: TRUPATH, an open-source biosensor platform for interrogating the GPCR transducerome. Olsen RHJ, DiBerto JF, English JG, Glaudin AM, Krumm BE, Slocum ST, Che T, Gavin AC, McCorvy JD, Roth BL, Strachan RT. Nat Chem Biol. 2020 May 4. pii: 10.1038/s41589-020-0535-8. doi: 10.1038/s41589-020-0535-8. PubMed 32367019.
Backbone
  Vector backbone: pcDNA3.1(+)
  Backbone manufacturer: Genscript
  Backbone size w/o insert (bp): 5075
  Total vector size (bp): 9881
  Vector type: Mammalian Expression, Luciferase
Growth in bacteria
  Bacterial resistance: Ampicillin, 100 μg/mL
  Growth temperature: 37°C
  Growth strain: DH5alpha
  Copy number: High Copy
Gene/Insert 1
  Gene/Insert name: GAlpha12-RLuc8 (alt name: GNA12)
  Species: H. sapiens (human)
  Insert size (bp): 2112
  Mutation: RLuc8 and flanking SGGGGS linkers have been inserted at amino acid position 134 of the alpha subunit
  Entrez Gene: GNA12 (a.k.a. HG1M1, NNX3, RMP, gep)
  Promoter: CMV
  Cloning method: Unknown
  Sequencing primers: 5′ gccacgttgtgagttggatag; 3′ TAGAAGGCACAGTCGAGG
Gene/Insert 2
  Gene/Insert name: GGamma9-GFP2 (alt name: GNG9)
  Species: H. sapiens (human)
  Insert size (bp): 939
  Promoter: CMV
  Tag / fusion protein: GFP2 and GSAG linker (N terminal on insert)
  Cloning method: Unknown
  Sequencing primers: 5′ gagggcagaggaagtcttc; 3′ GATTTAGGTGACACTATAG
Gene/Insert 3
  Gene/Insert name: GBeta3 (alt name: GNB3)
  Species: H. sapiens (human)
  Insert size (bp): 1020
  Entrez Gene: GNB3 (a.k.a. CSNB1H, HG2D)
  Promoter: CMV
  Cloning method: Unknown
  Sequencing primers: 5′ CGCAAATGGGCGGTAGGCGTG; 3′ ccggtagggccgggattc
Resource information
  A portion of this plasmid was derived from a plasmid made by: AddgeneTRUPATH Kit #1000000163
Terms and licenses: Academic/Nonprofit Terms; Industry Terms: Not Available to Industry
How to cite: TRUPATH Triple Ga12 was a gift from Justin English (Addgene plasmid # 196061 ; http://n2t.net/addgene:196061 ; RRID:Addgene_196061)
