[The description below was written by a language model from this plasmid's Addgene catalogue record and pLannotate feature annotations shown in this document.]
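Description:
TRUPATH Triple Ga12 is a mammalian expression plasmid built on the pcDNA3.1(+) backbone that delivers all three subunits of a heterotrimeric G protein BRET2 biosensor from a single vector. It is propagated in E. coli through a high-copy ColE1/pUC-type origin with ampicillin selection (AmpR under its own bla promoter). It also carries an f1 origin and an SV40 promoter-driven neomycin resistance cassette with an SV40 poly(A) signal, which could support G418 selection in mammalian cells. The catalogue lists a total size of 9,881 bp, whereas the sequenced record behind the feature table is 10,240 nt; the reason for the difference is not stated.

The payload lies downstream of a single CMV enhancer/promoter (followed by a T7 promoter) and ends at a bGH polyadenylation signal. Human GNB3 (Gβ3) comes first, then GFP2 joined by a GSAG linker to the N-terminus of human GNG9 (Gγ9). The automated annotation labels these two parts as EGFP and a GNG11 fragment by homology. The short gap between GNB3 and GFP2 is unannotated, so how the two proteins are separated is not stated in the record. An EMCV IRES then drives translation of human GNA12 (Gα12), into which RLuc8 with flanking SGGGGS linkers is inserted at amino acid position 134. This appears in the table as a Renilla luciferase CDS between two Gα fragments matched to the C. elegans homologue gpa-12.

In the assembled heterotrimer, the RLuc8 donor on Gα12 transfers energy to the GFP2 acceptor on Gγ9. Receptor-driven activation and subunit rearrangement changes the BRET2 signal, which gives a readout of GPCR coupling to G12. The subunit combination is described as optimal for this Gα, and part of the plasmid derives from the original TRUPATH kit constructs.
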