Features (pLannotate 1.2.2; 27 found; start..end, strand, type, name):
     28..80      -  misc_feature   bom (fragment): basis of mobility region from pBR322
    235..614     +  enhancer       CMV enhancer: human cytomegalovirus immediate early enhancer
    615..818     +  promoter       CMV promoter: human cytomegalovirus (CMV) immediate early promoter
    814..847     +  LTR            5' LTR (truncated) (fragment): truncated 5' long terminal repeat (LTR) from HIV-1
    863..881     +  promoter       T7 promoter: promoter for bacteriophage T7 RNA polymerase
    917..1936    +  CDS            GNB3 (sequence partly withheld): GBB3_HUMAN - Experimental evidence at protein level: Swiss-Prot protein existence level 1. Guanine nucleotide-binding proteins (G proteins) are involved as a modulator or transducer in various transmembrane signaling systems. The beta and gamma chains are required for the GTPase activity, for replacement of GDP by GTP, and for G protein-effector interaction. From Homo sapiens (Human).
   1997..2713    +  CDS            EGFP: EGFP is a basic (constitutively fluorescent) green fluorescent protein published in 1996, derived from Aequorea victoria. It is reported to be a rapidly-maturing weak dimer with moderate acid sensitivity.
   2735..2935    +  CDS            GNG11 (fragment): GBG11_HUMAN - Also known as GNGT11. Experimental evidence at protein level: Swiss-Prot protein existence level 1. Guanine nucleotide-binding proteins (G proteins) are involved as a modulator or transducer in various transmembrane signaling systems. The beta and gamma chains are required for the GTPase activity, for replacement of GDP by GTP, and for G protein-effector interaction. From Homo sapiens (Human).
   3007..3024    -  promoter       SP6 promoter (fragment): promoter for bacteriophage SP6 RNA polymerase
   3147..3609    +  misc_feature   IRES: internal ribosome entry site (IRES) of the encephalomyocarditis virus (EMCV)
   3725..3970    +  CDS            gpa-12 (fragment): GPA12_CAEEL - Experimental evidence at protein level: Swiss-Prot protein existence level 1. Guanine nucleotide-binding proteins (G proteins) are involved as modulators or transducers in various transmembrane signaling systems (Probable). May play a role in resistance to fungal infection in the epidermis by regulating the up-regulation of several antimicrobial peptides of the NLP and CNC families (PubMed:22470487, PubMed:19380113). Upstream of plc-3, tpa-1 and the p38-like pathway, required for the expression of antimicrobial peptide nlp-29 in the epidermis in response to fungal infection or ph
   4028..4960    +  CDS            LUCI_RENRE: Experimental evidence at protein level: Swiss-Prot protein existence level 1. Upon binding the substrate, the enzyme catalyzes an oxygenation, producing a very short-lived hydroperoxide that cyclizes into a dioxetanone structure, which collapses, releasing a CO(2) molecule. The spontaneous breakdown of the dioxetanone releases the energy (about 50 kcal/mole) that is necessary to generate the excited state of the coelenteramide product, which is the singlet form of the monoanion. In vivo the product undergoes the process of nonradiative energy transfer to an accessory protein, a green fluoresce
   5015..5722    +  CDS            gpa-12 (fragment): GPA12_CAEEL - Experimental evidence at protein level: Swiss-Prot protein existence level 1. Guanine nucleotide-binding proteins (G proteins) are involved as modulators or transducers in various transmembrane signaling systems (Probable). May play a role in resistance to fungal infection in the epidermis by regulating the up-regulation of several antimicrobial peptides of the NLP and CNC families (PubMed:22470487, PubMed:19380113). Upstream of plc-3, tpa-1 and the p38-like pathway, required for the expression of antimicrobial peptide nlp-29 in the epidermis in response to fungal infection or ph
   5837..6061    +  polyA_signal   bGH poly(A) signal: bovine growth hormone polyadenylation signal
   6065..6086    +  promoter       SV40 promoter (fragment): SV40 enhancer and early promoter
   6107..6535    +  rep_origin     f1 ori (sequence partly withheld): f1 bacteriophage origin of replication; arrow indicates direction of (+) strand synthesis
   6549..6878    +  promoter       SV40 promoter: SV40 enhancer and early promoter
   6945..7736    +  CDS            neo: KKA2_KLEPN - Also known as kan, nptII. Experimental evidence at protein level: Swiss-Prot protein existence level 1. Resistance to kanamycin, neomycin, paromomycin, ribostamycin, butirosin and gentamicin B. From Klebsiella pneumoniae.
   7760..7918    +  CDS            ble (fragment): BLE_KLEPN - Experimental evidence at protein level: Swiss-Prot protein existence level 1. Binding protein with a strong affinity to the bleomycin family of antibiotics. Binds to CL990; an antimitotic-antibiotic compound. From Klebsiella pneumoniae.
   7913..8034    +  polyA_signal   SV40 poly(A) signal: SV40 polyadenylation signal
   8107..8123    -  protein_bind   lac operator: The lac repressor binds to the lac operator to inhibit transcription in E. coli. This inhibition can be relieved by adding lactose or isopropyl-β-D-thiogalactopyranoside (IPTG). lac repressor encoded by lacI
   8131..8161    -  promoter       lac promoter: promoter for the E. coli lac operon
   8176..8197    -  protein_bind   CAP binding site: CAP binding activates transcription in the presence of cAMP. E. coli catabolite activator protein
   8210..8302    -  CDS            lacI (fragment): lac repressor; lacI; The lac repressor binds to the lac operator to inhibit transcription in E. coli. This inhibition can be relieved by adding lactose or isopropyl-β-D-thiogalactopyranoside (IPTG).
   8485..9073    -  rep_origin     ori: high-copy-number ColE1/pMB1/pBR322/pUC origin of replication
   9244..10104   -  CDS            AmpR: β-lactamase; bla; confers resistance to ampicillin, carbenicillin, and related antibiotics
  10105..10209   -  promoter       AmpR promoter: bla
>Addgene plasmid #196061 | TRUPATH Triple Ga12 | addgene full sequence | sequence record 385874 | Addgene NGS Result
GACGGATCGGGAGATCTCCCGATCCCCTATGGTGCACTCTCAGTACAATCTGCTCTGATGCCGCATAGTT
AAGCCAGTATCTGCTCCCTGCTTGTGTGTTGGAGGTCGCTGAGTAGTGCGCGAGCAAAATTTAAGCTACA
ACAAGGCAAGGCTTGACCGACAATTGCATGAAGAATCTGCTTAGGGTTAGGCGTTTTGCGCTGCTTCGCG
ATGTACGGGCCAGATATACGCGTTGACATTGATTATTGACTAGTTATTAATAGTAATCAATTACGGGGTC
ATTAGTTCATAGCCCATATATGGAGTTCCGCGTTACATAACTTACGGTAAATGGCCCGCCTGGCTGACCG
CCCAACGACCCCCGCCCATTGACGTCAATAATGACGTATGTTCCCATAGTAACGCCAATAGGGACTTTCC
ATTGACGTCAATGGGTGGAGTATTTACGGTAAACTGCCCACTTGGCAGTACATCAAGTGTATCATATGCC
AAGTACGCCCCCTATTGACGTCAATGACGGTAAATGGCCCGCCTGGCATTATGCCCAGTACATGACCTTA
TGGGACTTTCCTACTTGGCAGTACATCTACGTATTAGTCATCGCTATTACCATGGTGATGCGGTTTTGGC
AGTACATCAATGGGCGTGGATAGCGGTTTGACTCACGGGGATTTCCAAGTCTCCACCCCATTGACGTCAA
TGGGAGTTTGTTTTGGCACCAAAATCAACGGGACTTTCCAAAATGTCGTAACAACTCCGCCCCATTGACG
CAAATGGGCGGTAGGCGTGTACGGTGGGAGGTCTATATAAGCAGAGCTCTCTGGCTAACTAGAGAACCCA
CTGCTTACTGGCTTATCGAAATTAATACGACTCACTATAGGGAGACCCAAGCTGGCTAGCGTTTAAACTT
AAGCTTATG
[1017 nt withheld, positions 920-1936]
GAGGGCAGAGGAAGTCTTCTAACATGCGGTGACGTGGAGGAGAATCCCGGCCCTACCGGTATGGTGTCCA
AGGGAGAGGAGCTGTTCACCGGAGTGGTGCCTATCCTGGTGGAGCTGGACGGCGATGTGAATGGCCACAA
GTTTAGCGTGTCCGGAGAGGGAGAGGGCGACGCAACCTACGGCAAGCTGACACTGAAGTTCATCTGCACC
ACAGGCAAGCTGCCCGTGCCTTGGCCAACCCTGGTGACCACACTGTCCTACGGCGTGCAGTGTTTTTCTA
GGTATCCTGACCACATGAAGCAGCACGATTTCTTTAAGTCTGCCATGCCAGAGGGCTACGTGCAGGAGCG
GACAATCTTCTTTAAGGACGATGGCAACTATAAGACCAGAGCCGAGGTGAAGTTCGAGGGCGACACACTG
GTGAACAGGATCGAGCTGAAGGGCATCGACTTTAAGGAGGATGGCAATATCCTGGGCCACAAGCTGGAGT
ACAACTATAATCCCCACAACGTGTATATCATGGCCGATAAGCAGAAGAACGGCATCAAGGTCAATTTCAA
GATCCGCCACAATATCGAGGACGGCAGCGTGCAGCTGGCCGATCACTACCAGCAGAACACCCCAATCGGC
GACGGACCCGTGCTGCTGCCTGATAATCACTATCTGTTTACACAGTCTGCCCTGAGCAAGGACCCCAACG
AGAAGCGGGATCACATGGTGCTGCTGGAGTTCGTGACCGCAGCAGGCATCACACTGGGCATGGATGAGCT
GTACAAGGGCAGCGCCGGCACCATGGCACAGGACCTGTCCGAGAAGGATCTGCTGAAGATGGAGGTGGAG
CAGCTGAAGAAGGAGGTGAAGAATACAAGAATCCCCATCAGCAAGGCCGGCAAGGAGATCAAGGAGTATG
TGGAGGCCCAGGCCGGCAACGACCCTTTCCTGAAGGGCATCCCAGAGGATAAGAATCCCTTTAAGGAGAA
GGGCGGCTGCATCATCAGCTGACCGCGGCGTACGAGGCCTGCATGCTCCGGACCTGCAGGTTCGAAGTCG
ACAGATCTCAATTGGGGCCCCTATAGTGTCACCTAAATAATTCCGCCCCCCCCTCTCCCTCCCCCCCCCC
TAACGTTACTGGCCGAAGCCGCTTGGAATAAGGCCGGTGTGCGTTTGTCTATATGTTATTTTCCACCATA
TTGCCGTCTTTTGGCAATGTGAGGGCCCGGAAACCTGGCCCTGTCTTCTTGACGAGCATTCCTAGGGGTC
TTTCCCCTCTCGCCAAAGGAATGCAAGGTCTGTTGAATGTCGTGAAGGAAGCAGTTCCTCTGGAAGCTTC
TTGAAGACAAACAACGTCTGTAGCGACCCTTTGCAGGCAGCGGAACCCCCCACCTGGCGACAGGTGCCTC
TGCGGCCAAAAGCCACGTGTATAAGATACACCTGCAAAGGCGGCACAACCCCAGTGCCACGTTGTGAGTT
GGATAGTTGTGGAAAGAGTCAAATGGCTCTCCTCAAGCGTATTCAACAAGGGGCTGAAGGATGCCCAGAA
GGTACCCCATTGTATGGGATCTGATCTGGGGCCTCGGTGCACATGCTTTACATGTGTTTAGTCGAGGTTA
AAAAAACGTCTAGGCCCCCCGAACCACGGGGACGTGGTTTTCCTTTGAAAAACACGATGATAATATGTCC
GGCGTGGTGAGAACCCTGTCTAGGTGCCTGCTGCCAGCAGAGGCAGGAGGAGCCCGGGAGCGGAGAGCCG
GCAGCGGCGCCCGCGATGCCGAGCGGGAGGCCAGGCGCCGGTCCAGAGACATCGATGCCCTGCTGGCCAG
GGAGAGAAGGGCCGTGCGCAGGCTGGTGAAGATCCTGCTGCTGGGAGCAGGAGAGTCTGGCAAGAGCACC
TTTCTGAAGCAGATGAGAATCATCCACGGCAGGGAGTTCGACCAGAAGGCCCTGCTGGAGTTCAGAGACA
CAATCTTTGATAACATCCTGAAGGGCTCCAGAGTGCTGGTGGACGCCAGGGATAAGCTGGGCATCCCCTG
GCAGTACTCCGAGAATGAGGAGCACGGCATGTTCCTGATGGCATCTGGAGGAGGAGGCTCCATGGCATCT
AAGGTGTATGACCCTGAGCAGAGAAAGAGGATGATCACCGGACCACAGTGGTGGGCAAGGTGCAAGCAGA
TGAACGTGCTGGATAGCTTTATCAATTACTATGACTCCGAGAAGCACGCCGAGAACGCCGTGATCTTCCT
GCACGGCAATGCCACAAGCTCCTACCTGTGGAGGCACGTGGTGCCACACATCGAGCCAGTGGCAAGGTGT
ATCATCCCCGATCTGATCGGCATGGGCAAGAGCGGCAAGTCCGGCAACGGCAGCTATCGCCTGCTGGACC
ACTACAAGTATCTGACAGCCTGGTTCGAGCTGCTGAATCTGCCTAAGAAGATCATCTTTGTGGGACACGA
CTGGGGAGCAGCACTGGCATTCCACTACGCCTATGAGCACCAGGATCGGATCAAGGCCATCGTGCACATG
GAGTCTGTGGTGGACGTGATCGAGAGCTGGGACGAGTGGCCTGACATCGAGGAGGACATCGCCCTGATCA
AGTCTGAGGAGGGCGAGAAGATGGTGCTGGAGAACAATTTCTTTGTGGAGACCGTGCTGCCTAGCAAGAT
CATGCGCAAGCTGGAGCCAGAGGAGTTCGCCGCCTACCTGGAGCCCTTTAAGGAGAAGGGCGAGGTGAGA
AGGCCCACACTGTCCTGGCCTCGGGAGATCCCACTGGTGAAGGGCGGCAAGCCTGATGTGGTGCAGATCG
TGCGCAACTACAATGCCTATCTGCGGGCCTCTGACGATCTGCCAAAGCTGTTCATCGAGAGCGACCCCGG
CTTCTTTTCCAACGCCATCGTGGAGGGCGCCAAGAAGTTCCCAAATACCGAGTTTGTGAAGGTGAAGGGC
CTGCACTTTCTGCAGGAGGACGCCCCCGATGAGATGGGCAAGTACATCAAGAGCTTCGTGGAGCGCGTGC
TGAAGAACGAGCAGAGCGGAGGAGGAGGCTCTTTTGAGAATAAGGCAGGACTGCCAGTGGAGCCTGCAAC
ATTCCAGCTGTATGTGCCAGCCCTGTCTGCACTGTGGAGGGATAGCGGCATCCGGGAGGCCTTCTCTCGC
AGGAGCGAGTTTCAGCTGGGCGAGAGCGTGAAGTACTTTCTGGACAACCTGGATAGAATCGGCCAGCTGA
ATTATTTCCCTTCCAAGCAGGACATCCTGCTGGCCAGGAAGGCCACCAAGGGCATCGTGGAGCACGATTT
CGTGATCAAGAAGATCCCCTTCAAGATGGTGGACGTGGGAGGACAGAGGTCTCAGAGGCAGAAGTGGTTC
CAGTGCTTTGATGGCATCACAAGCATCCTGTTTATGGTGTCTAGCTCCGAGTACGATCAGGTGCTGATGG
AGGACAGAAGGACCAACAGACTGGTGGAGTCCATGAATATCTTTGAGACAATCGTGAACAATAAGCTGTT
CTTTAACGTGTCTATCATCCTGTTCCTGAATAAGATGGACCTGCTGGTGGAGAAGGTGAAGACCGTGTCC
ATCAAGAAGCACTTCCCCGATTTTAGAGGCGACCCTCACAGGCTGGAGGATGTGCAGAGATACCTGGTGC
AGTGTTTCGACAGGAAGAGGAGGAACAGGAGCAAGCCCCTGTTCCACCACTTTACCACAGCCATCGATAC
CGAGAACGTGAGGTTCGTGTTTCACGCCGTGAAGGATACAATCCTGCAGGAGAATCTGAAGGACATCATG
CTGCAGTGAGGTACCGAGCTCGGATCCACTAGTCCAGTGTGGTGGAATTCTGCAGATATCCAGCACAGTG
GCGGCCGCTCGAGTCTAGAGGGCCCGTTTAAACCCGCTGATCAGCCTCGACTGTGCCTTCTAGTTGCCAG
CCATCTGTTGTTTGCCCCTCCCCCGTGCCTTCCTTGACCCTGGAAGGTGCCACTCCCACTGTCCTTTCCT
AATAAAATGAGGAAATTGCATCGCATTGTCTGAGTAGGTGTCATTCTATTCTGGGGGGTGGGGTGGGGCA
GGACAGCAAGGGGGAGGATTGGGAAGACAATAGCAGGCATGCTGGGGATGCGGTGGGCTCTATGGCTTCT
GAGGCGGAAAGAACCAGCTGGGGCTCTAGGGGGTATCCCC
[124 nt withheld, positions 6107-6230]
C
[91 nt withheld, positions 6232-6322]
A
[49 nt withheld, positions 6324-6372]
CCTTTGACGTTGGAGTCCACGTTCTTT
[37 nt withheld, positions 6400-6436]
ACCCTATCTCGGTCTATTCTTTTGATTTATAAGGGATTTTGCCGATTTCGGCCTATTGGTTAAAAAATGA
GCTGATTTAACAAAAATTTAACGCGAATTAATTCTGTGGAATGTGTGTCAGTTAGGGTGTGGAAAGTCCC
CAGGCTCCCCAGCAGGCAGAAGTATGCAAAGCATGCATCTCAATTAGTCAGCAACCAGGTGTGGAAAGTC
CCCAGGCTCCCCAGCAGGCAGAAGTATGCAAAGCATGCATCTCAATTAGTCAGCAACCATAGTCCCGCCC
CTAACTCCGCCCATCCCGCCCCTAACTCCGCCCAGTTCCGCCCATTCTCCGCCCCATGGCTGACTAATTT
TTTTTATTTATGCAGAGGCCGAGGCCGCCTCTGCCTCTGAGCTATTCCAGAAGTAGTGAGGAGGCTTTTT
TGGAGGCCTAGGCTTTTGCAAAAAGCTCCCGGGAGCTTGTATATCCATTTTCGGATCTGATCAAGAGACA
GGATGAGGATCGTTTCGCATGATTGAACAAGATGGATTGCACGCAGGTTCTCCGGCCGCTTGGGTGGAGA
GGCTATTCGGCTATGACTGGGCACAACAGACAATCGGCTGCTCTGATGCCGCCGTGTTCCGGCTGTCAGC
GCAGGGGCGCCCGGTTCTTTTTGTCAAGACCGACCTGTCCGGTGCCCTGAATGAACTGCAGGACGAGGCA
GCGCGGCTATCGTGGCTGGCCACGACGGGCGTTCCTTGCGCAGCTGTGCTCGACGTTGTCACTGAAGCGG
GAAGGGACTGGCTGCTATTGGGCGAAGTGCCGGGGCAGGATCTCCTGTCATCTCACCTTGCTCCTGCCGA
GAAAGTATCCATCATGGCTGATGCAATGCGGCGGCTGCATACGCTTGATCCGGCTACCTGCCCATTCGAC
CACCAAGCGAAACATCGCATCGAGCGAGCACGTACTCGGATGGAAGCCGGTCTTGTCGATCAGGATGATC
TGGACGAAGAGCATCAGGGGCTCGCGCCAGCCGAACTGTTCGCCAGGCTCAAGGCGCGCATGCCCGACGG
CGAGGATCTCGTCGTGACCCATGGCGATGCCTGCTTGCCGAATATCATGGTGGAAAATGGCCGCTTTTCT
GGATTCATCGACTGTGGCCGGCTGGGTGTGGCGGACCGCTATCAGGACATAGCGTTGGCTACCCGTGATA
TTGCTGAAGAGCTTGGCGGCGAATGGGCTGACCGCTTCCTCGTGCTTTACGGTATCGCCGCTCCCGATTC
GCAGCGCATCGCCTTCTATCGCCTTCTTGACGAGTTCTTCTGAGCGGGACTCTGGGGTTCGAAATGACCG
ACCAAGCGACGCCCAACCTGCCATCACGAGATTTCGATTCCACCGCCGCCTTCTATGAAAGGTTGGGCTT
CGGAATCGTTTTCCGGGACGCCGGCTGGATGATCCTCCAGCGCGGGGATCTCATGCTGGAGTTCTTCGCC
CACCCCAACTTGTTTATTGCAGCTTATAATGGTTACAAATAAAGCAATAGCATCACAAATTTCACAAATA
AAGCATTTTTTTCACTGCATTCTAGTTGTGGTTTGTCCAAACTCATCAATGTATCTTATCATGTCTGTAT
ACCGTCGACCTCTAGCTAGAGCTTGGCGTAATCATGGTCATAGCTGTTTCCTGTGTGAAATTGTTATCCG
CTCACAATTCCACACAACATACGAGCCGGAAGCATAAAGTGTAAAGCCTGGGGTGCCTAATGAGTGAGCT
AACTCACATTAATTGCGTTGCGCTCACTGCCCGCTTTCCAGTCGGGAAACCTGTCGTGCCAGCTGCATTA
ATGAATCGGCCAACGCGCGGGGAGAGGCGGTTTGCGTATTGGGCGCTCTTCCGCTTCCTCGCTCACTGAC
TCGCTGCGCTCGGTCGTTCGGCTGCGGCGAGCGGTATCAGCTCACTCAAAGGCGGTAATACGGTTATCCA
CAGAATCAGGGGATAACGCAGGAAAGAACATGTGAGCAAAAGGCCAGCAAAAGGCCAGGAACCGTAAAAA
GGCCGCGTTGCTGGCGTTTTTCCATAGGCTCCGCCCCCCTGACGAGCATCACAAAAATCGACGCTCAAGT
CAGAGGTGGCGAAACCCGACAGGACTATAAAGATACCAGGCGTTTCCCCCTGGAAGCTCCCTCGTGCGCT
CTCCTGTTCCGACCCTGCCGCTTACCGGATACCTGTCCGCCTTTCTCCCTTCGGGAAGCGTGGCGCTTTC
TCATAGCTCACGCTGTAGGTATCTCAGTTCGGTGTAGGTCGTTCGCTCCAAGCTGGGCTGTGTGCACGAA
CCCCCCGTTCAGCCCGACCGCTGCGCCTTATCCGGTAACTATCGTCTTGAGTCCAACCCGGTAAGACACG
ACTTATCGCCACTGGCAGCAGCCACTGGTAACAGGATTAGCAGAGCGAGGTATGTAGGCGGTGCTACAGA
GTTCTTGAAGTGGTGGCCTAACTACGGCTACACTAGAAGAACAGTATTTGGTATCTGCGCTCTGCTGAAG
CCAGTTACCTTCGGAAAAAGAGTTGGTAGCTCTTGATCCGGCAAACAAACCACCGCTGGTAGCGGTGGTT
TTTTTGTTTGCAAGCAGCAGATTACGCGCAGAAAAAAAGGATCTCAAGAAGATCCTTTGATCTTTTCTAC
GGGGTCTGACGCTCAGTGGAACGAAAACTCACGTTAAGGGATTTTGGTCATGAGATTATCAAAAAGGATC
TTCACCTAGATCCTTTTAAATTAAAAATGAAGTTTTAAATCAATCTAAAGTATATATGAGTAAACTTGGT
CTGACAGTTACCAATGCTTAATCAGTGAGGCACCTATCTCAGCGATCTGTCTATTTCGTTCATCCATAGT
TGCCTGACTCCCCGTCGTGTAGATAACTACGATACGGGAGGGCTTACCATCTGGCCCCAGTGCTGCAATG
ATACCGCGAGACCCACGCTCACCGGCTCCAGATTTATCAGCAATAAACCAGCCAGCCGGAAGGGCCGAGC
GCAGAAGTGGTCCTGCAACTTTATCCGCCTCCATCCAGTCTATTAATTGTTGCCGGGAAGCTAGAGTAAG
TAGTTCGCCAGTTAATAGTTTGCGCAACGTTGTTGCCATTGCTACAGGCATCGTGGTGTCACGCTCGTCG
TTTGGTATGGCTTCATTCAGCTCCGGTTCCCAACGATCAAGGCGAGTTACATGATCCCCCATGTTGTGCA
AAAAAGCGGTTAGCTCCTTCGGTCCTCCGATCGTTGTCAGAAGTAAGTTGGCCGCAGTGTTATCACTCAT
GGTTATGGCAGCACTGCATAATTCTCTTACTGTCATGCCATCCGTAAGATGCTTTTCTGTGACTGGTGAG
TACTCAACCAAGTCATTCTGAGAATAGTGTATGCGGCGACCGAGTTGCTCTTGCCCGGCGTCAATACGGG
ATAATACCGCGCCACATAGCAGAACTTTAAAAGTGCTCATCATTGGAAAACGTTCTTCGGGGCGAAAACT
CTCAAGGATCTTACCGCTGTTGAGATCCAGTTCGATGTAACCCACTCGTGCACCCAACTGATCTTCAGCA
TCTTTTACTTTCACCAGCGTTTCTGGGTGAGCAAAAACAGGAAGGCAAAATGCCGCAAAAAAGGGAATAA
GGGCGACACGGAAATGTTGAATACTCATACTCTTCCTTTTTCAATATTATTGAAGCATTTATCAGGGTTA
TTGTCTCATGAGCGGATACATATTTGAATGTATTTAGAAAAATAAACAAATAGGGGTTCCGCGCACATTT
CCCCGAAAAGTGCCACCTGACGTC
